>Addgene plasmid #68178 | p5'UTRAct2 (GB0193) | depositor full sequence | sequence record 135572 | p5'UTRAct2 (GB0193) sequence 3682 bps
CTCGTACTATTGTCTCGTTGTCCTCCTCACTTTCATCAGCCGTTTTGAATCTCCGGCGACTTGACAGAGA
AGAACAAGGAAGAAGACTAAGAGAGAAAGTAAGAGATAATCCAGGAGATTCATTCTCCGTTTTGAATCTT
CCTCAATCTCATCTTCTTCCGCTCTTTCTTTCCAAGGTAATAGGAACTTTCTGGATCTACTTTATTTGCT
GGATCTCGATCTTGTTTTCTCAATTTCCTTGAGATCTGGAATTCGTTTAATTTGGATCTGTGAACCTCCA
CTAAATCTTTTGGTTTTACTAGAATCGATCTAAGTTGACCGATCAGTTAGCTCGATTATAGCTACCAGAA
TTTGGCTTGACCTTGATGGAGAGATCCATGTTCATGTTACCTGGGAAATGATTTGTATATGTGAATTGAA
ATCTGAACTGTTGAAGTTAGATTGAATCTGAACACTGTCAATGTTAGATTGAATCTGAACACTGTTTAAG
GTTAGATGAAGTTTGTGTATAGATTCTTCGAAACTTTAGGATTTGTAGTGTCGTACGTTGAACAGAAAGC
TATTTCTGATTCAATCAGGGTTTATTTGACTGTATTGAACTCTTTTTGTGTGTTTGCAGCTCATAAAAAA
ATGCGAGACCACTCATCGCCCAATCACTAGTGAATTCGCGGCCGCCTGCAGGTCGACCATATGGGAGAGC
TCCCAACGCGTTGGATGCATAGCTTGAGTATTCTATAGTGTCACCTAAATAGCTTGGCGTAATCATGGTC
ATAGCTGTTTCCTGTGTGAAATTGTTATCCGCTCACAATTCCACACAACATACGAGCCGGAAGCATAAAG
TGTAAAGCCTGGGGTGCCTAATGAGTGAGCTAACTCACATTAATTGCGTTGCGCTCACTGCCCGCTTTCC
AGTCGGGAAACCTGTCGTGCCAGCTGCATTAATGAATCGGCCAACGCGCGGGGAGAGGCGGTTTGCGTAT
TGGGCGCTCTTCCGCTTCCTCGCTCACTGACTCGCTGCGCTCGGTCGTTCGGCTGCGGCGAGCGGTATCA
GCTCACTCAAAGGCGGTAATACGGTTATCCACAGAATCAGGGGATAACGCAGGAAAGAACATGTGAGCAA
AAGGCCAGCAAAAGGCCAGGAACCGTAAAAAGGCCGCGTTGCTGGCGTTTTTCCATAGGCTCCGCCCCCC
TGACGAGCATCACAAAAATCGACGCTCAAGTCAGAGGTGGCGAAACCCGACAGGACTATAAAGATACCAG
GCGTTTCCCCCTGGAAGCTCCCTCGTGCGCTCTCCTGTTCCGACCCTGCCGCTTACCGGATACCTGTCCG
CCTTTCTCCCTTCGGGAAGCGTGGCGCTTTCTCATAGCTCACGCTGTAGGTATCTCAGTTCGGTGTAGGT
CGTTCGCTCCAAGCTGGGCTGTGTGCACGAACCCCCCGTTCAGCCCGACCGCTGCGCCTTATCCGGTAAC
TATCGTCTTGAGTCCAACCCGGTAAGACACGACTTATCGCCACTGGCAGCAGCCACTGGTAACAGGATTA
GCAGAGCGAGGTATGTAGGCGGTGCTACAGAGTTCTTGAAGTGGTGGCCTAACTACGGCTACACTAGAAG
AACAGTATTTGGTATCTGCGCTCTGCTGAAGCCAGTTACCTTCGGAAAAAGAGTTGGTAGCTCTTGATCC
GGCAAACAAACCACCGCTGGTAGCGGTGGTTTTTTTGTTTGCAAGCAGCAGATTACGCGCAGAAAAAAAG
GATCTCAAGAAGATCCTTTGATCTTTTCTACGGGGTCTGACGCTCAGTGGAACGAAAACTCACGTTAAGG
GATTTTGGTCATGAGATTATCAAAAAGGATCTTCACCTAGATCCTTTTAAATTAAAAATGAAGTTTTAAA
TCAATCTAAAGTATATATGAGTAAACTTGGTCTGACAGTTACCAATGCTTAATCAGTGAGGCACCTATCT
CAGCGATCTGTCTATTTCGTTCATCCATAGTTGCCTGACTCCCCGTCGTGTAGATAACTACGATACGGGA
GGGCTTACCATCTGGCCCCAGTGCTGCAATGATACCGCGAGACCCACGCTCACCGGCTCCAGATTTATCA
GCAATAAACCAGCCAGCCGGAAGGGCCGAGCGCAGAAGTGGTCCTGCAACTTTATCCGCCTCCATCCAGT
CTATTAATTGTTGCCGGGAAGCTAGAGTAAGTAGTTCGCCAGTTAATAGTTTGCGCAACGTTGTTGCCAT
TGCTACAGGCATCGTGGTGTCACGCTCGTCGTTTGGTATGGCTTCATTCAGCTCCGGTTCCCAACGATCA
AGGCGAGTTACATGATCCCCCATGTTGTGCAAAAAAGCGGTTAGCTCCTTCGGTCCTCCGATCGTTGTCA
GAAGTAAGTTGGCCGCAGTGTTATCACTCATGGTTATGGCAGCACTGCATAATTCTCTTACTGTCATGCC
ATCCGTAAGATGCTTTTCTGTGACTGGTGAGTACTCAACCAAGTCATTCTGAGAATAGTGTATGCGGCGA
CCGAGTTGCTCTTGCCCGGCGTCAATACGGGATAATACCGCGCCACATAGCAGAACTTTAAAAGTGCTCA
TCATTGGAAAACGTTCTTCGGGGCGAAAACTCTCAAGGATCTTACCGCTGTTGAGATCCAGTTCGATGTA
ACCCACTCGTGCACCCAACTGATCTTCAGCATCTTTTACTTTCACCAGCGTTTCTGGGTGAGCAAAAACA
GGAAGGCAAAATGCCGCAAAAAAGGGAATAAGGGCGACACGGAAATGTTGAATACTCATACTCTTCCTTT
TTCAATATTATTGAAGCATTTATCAGGGTTATTGTCTCATGAGCGGATACATATTTGAATGTATTTAGAA
AAATAAACAAATAGGGGTTCCGCGCACATTTCCCCGAAAAGTGCCACCTGATGCGGTGTGAAATACCGCA
CAGATGCGTAAGGAGAAAATACCGCATCAGGAAATTGTAAGCGTTAATATTTTGTTAAAATTCGCGTTAA
ATTTTTGTTAAATCAGCTCATTTTTTAACCAATAGGCCGAAATCGGCAAAATCCCTTATAAATCAAAAGA
ATAGACCGAGATAGGGT
[37 nt withheld, positions 3098-3134]
AAAGAACGTGGACTCCAACGTCAAAGG
[49 nt withheld, positions 3162-3210]
T
[91 nt withheld, positions 3212-3302]
G
[124 nt withheld, positions 3304-3427]
CCATTCGCCATTCAGGCTGCGCAACTGTTGGGAAGGGCGATCGGTGCGGGCCTCTTCGCTATTACGCCAG
CTGGCGAAAGGGGGATGTGCTGCAAGGCGATTAAGTTGGGTAACGCCAGGGTTTTCCCAGTCACGACGTT
GTAAAACGACGGCCAGTGAATTGTAATACGACTCACTATAGGGCGAATTGGGCCCGACGTCGCATGCTCC
CGGCCGCCATGGCGGCCGCGGGAATTCGATTGGGCGATGAGTGGT
Features (pLannotate 1.2.2; 13 found; start..end, strand, type, name):
    658..720     -  CDS            VESPI_VESMG (fragment): Experimental evidence at protein level: Swiss-Prot protein existence level 1. Shows contractile activity on isolated ileum smooth muscle. From Vespa magnifica (Hornet).
    732..750     -  promoter       SP6 promoter: promoter for bacteriophage SP6 RNA polymerase
    792..808     -  protein_bind   lac operator: The lac repressor binds to the lac operator to inhibit transcription in E. coli. This inhibition can be relieved by adding lactose or isopropyl-β-D-thiogalactopyranoside (IPTG). lac repressor encoded by lacI
    816..846     -  promoter       lac promoter: promoter for the E. coli lac operon
    861..882     -  protein_bind   CAP binding site: CAP binding activates transcription in the presence of cAMP. E. coli catabolite activator protein
    895..987     -  CDS            lacI (fragment): lac repressor; lacI; The lac repressor binds to the lac operator to inhibit transcription in E. coli. This inhibition can be relieved by adding lactose or isopropyl-β-D-thiogalactopyranoside (IPTG).
   1170..1758    -  rep_origin     ori: high-copy-number ColE1/pMB1/pBR322/pUC origin of replication
   1929..2789    -  CDS            AmpR: β-lactamase; bla; confers resistance to ampicillin, carbenicillin, and related antibiotics
   2790..2894    -  promoter       AmpR promoter: bla
   2921..2971    +  misc_feature   bom (fragment): basis of mobility region from pBR322
   2999..3427    -  rep_origin     f1 ori (sequence partly withheld): f1 bacteriophage origin of replication; arrow indicates direction of (+) strand synthesis
   3431..3588    -  CDS            lacZα (fragment): LacZα fragment of β-galactosidase; lacZ fragment
   3591..3609    +  promoter       T7 promoter: promoter for bacteriophage T7 RNA polymerase
