[The description below was written by a language model from this plasmid's Addgene catalogue record and pLannotate feature annotations shown in this document.]
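Description:
p5'UTRAct2 (GB0193) is a level 0 part plasmid from the GoldenBraid 2.0 plant synthetic biology assembly system. It is built on pUPD, the universal part domestication vector that the depositors derived from pGEM-T Easy, and is a small (about 3.7 kb) E. coli cloning plasmid rather than an expression or plant transformation vector. Propagation relies on a high-copy ColE1/pUC-type origin, and selection is by ampicillin through the β-lactamase gene and its native promoter. An f1 phage origin is also carried over from the parental backbone. Remnants of the lac region (lac promoter, operator, CAP site and a lacZα fragment) flank the cloning position, reflecting the blue/white screening cassette that the insert interrupts or replaces.

The payload is a roughly 620 bp fragment corresponding to the 5'-untranslated region of the Arabidopsis thaliana actin2 gene. It has been "domesticated", meaning that internal BsaI and BsmBI recognition sites were removed so they do not interfere with Type IIS assembly. The part was inserted using BsmBI sites that were destroyed in the process, and it can be released with BsaI for directional assembly with other standard parts, such as promoters, coding sequences and terminators, into higher-level transcriptional units. The automated annotation does not label the insert itself. It sits between the T7 and SP6 promoters, which serve here as sequencing primer sites. A short hit to a hornet peptide and a small lacI fragment are most likely spurious or vestigial matches. The plasmid's use is as a reusable regulatory building block for plant gene constructs.
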