Addgene plasmid #68178: p5'UTRAct2 (GB0193)
Purpose: Provides the 5'-untranslated region of the Arabidopsis thaliana actin2 gene as a level 0 GoldenBraid part
Depositing lab: Diego Orzaez. Depositing organization: Agencia Estatal Consejo Superior de Investigaciones Científicas, M.P. Publication: GoldenBraid 2.0: a comprehensive DNA assembly framework for plant synthetic biology. Sarrion-Perdigones A, Vazquez-Vilar M, Palaci J, Castelijns B, Forment J, Ziarsolo P, Blanca J, Granell A, Orzaez D. Plant Physiol. 2013 Jul;162(3):1618-31. 10.1104/pp.113.217661 PubMed 23669743.
Backbone
  Vector backbone: pUPD
  Backbone manufacturer: self-made; derived from pGEMT-Easy manufactured by Promega
  Vector type: Synthetic Biology
Growth in bacteria
  Bacterial resistance: Ampicillin, 100 μg/mL
  Growth temperature: 37°C
  Growth strain: DH5alpha
  Copy number: High Copy
Gene/Insert
  Gene/Insert name: 5'UTR AtAct2
  Species: A. thaliana (mustard weed)
  Insert size (bp): 620
  Mutation: BsaI and BsmBI sites removed
  Cloning method: Restriction Enzyme; 5′ cloning site BsmBI (destroyed during cloning); 3′ cloning site BsmBI (destroyed during cloning)
  Sequencing primers: 5′ T7; 3′ SP6
Terms and licenses: Academic/Nonprofit Terms; Industry Terms: Not Available to Industry
Depositor comments: insert can be released with BsaI
How to cite: p5'UTRAct2 (GB0193) was a gift from Diego Orzaez (Addgene plasmid # 68178 ; http://n2t.net/addgene:68178 ; RRID:Addgene_68178)
