>Addgene plasmid #68178 | p5'UTRAct2 (GB0193) | addgene partial sequence | sequence record 125546 | SP6 5'-ATTTAGGTGACACTATAG-3'
CCCATATGGTCGACCTGCAGGCGGCCGCGAATTCACTAGTGATTGGGCGATGAGTGGTCTCGCATTTTTT
TATGAGCTGCAAACACACAAAAAGAGTTCAATACAGTCAAATAAACCCTGATTGAATCAGAAATAGCTTT
CTGTTCAACGTACGACACTACAAATCCTAAAGTTTCGAAGAATCTATACACAAACTTCATCTAACCTTAA
ACAGTGTTCAGATTCAATCTAACATTGACAGTGTTCAGATTCAATCTAACTTCAACAGTTCAGATTTCAA
TTCACATATACAAATCATTTCCCAGGTAACATGAACATGGATCTCTCCATCAAGGTCAAGCCAAATTCTG
GTAGCTATAATCGAGCTAACTGATCGGTCAACTTAGATCGATTCTAGTAAAACCAAAAGATTTAGTGGAG
GTTCACAGATCCAAATTAAACGAATTCCAGATCTCAAGGAAATTGAGAAAACAAGATCGAGATCCAGCAA
ATAAAGTAGATCCAGAAAGTTCCTATTACCTTGGAAAGAAAGAGCGGAAGAAGATGAGATTGAGGAAGAT
TCAAAACGGAGAATGAATCTCCTGGATTATCTCTTACTTTCTCTCTTAGTCTTCTTCCTTGTTCTTCTCT
GTCAAGTCGCCGGAGATTCAAAACGGCTGATGAAAGTGAGGAGGACAACGAGACAATAGTACGAGACCAC
TCATCGCCCAATCGAATTCCCGCGGCCGCCATG
