>Addgene plasmid #68178 | p5'UTRAct2 (GB0193) | addgene partial sequence | sequence record 126166 | T7 5'-TAATACGACTCACTATAGGG-3'
TCCGGCCGCCATGGCGGCCGCGGGAATTCGATTGGGCGATGAGTGGTCTCGTACTATTGTCTCGTTGTCC
TCCTCACTTTCATCAGCCGTTTTGAATCTCCGGCGACTTGACAGAGAAGAACAAGGAAGAAGACTAAGAG
AGAAAGTAAGAGATAATCCAGGAGATTCATTCTCCGTTTTGAATCTTCCTCAATCTCATCTTCTTCCGCT
CTTTCTTTCCAAGGTAATAGGAACTTTCTGGATCTACTTTATTTGCTGGATCTCGATCTTGTTTTCTCAA
TTTCCTTGAGATCTGGAATTCGTTTAATTTGGATCTGTGAACCTCCACTAAATCTTTTGGTTTTACTAGA
ATCGATCTAAGTTGACCGATCAGTTAGCTCGATTATAGCTACCAGAATTTGGCTTGACCTTGATGGAGAG
ATCCATGTTCATGTTACCTGGGAAATGATTTGTATATGTGAATTGAAATCTGAACTGTTGAAGTTAGATT
GAATCTGAACACTGTCAATGTTAGATTGAATCTGAACACTGTTTAAGGTTAGATGAAGTTTGTGTATAGA
TTCTTCGAAACTTTAGGATTTGTAGTGTCGTACGTTGAACAGAAAGCTATTTCTGATTCAATCAGGGTTT
ATTTGACTGTATTGAACTCTTTTTGTGTGTTTGCAGCTCATAAAAAAATGCGAGACCACTCATCGCCCAA
TCACTAGTGAATTCGCGGCCGCCTGCAGGTCGACCATATGGGAGAGCTCCCAACGCGTTGGATGCATAGC
TTGAGTATTCTATAGTGTCACCTAAATAGCTTGGCGTAATCATGGTCATAGCTGTTTCCTGTGTGAAATT
GTTATCCGCTCACAATTCCACACAACATA
